Addgene plasmid #37271: Foxd3 LCA TV
Depositing lab: Patricia Labosky. Depositing organization: Vanderbilt University.
Backbone
  Vector backbone: pPNT4
  Backbone size w/o insert (bp): 2500
  Total vector size (bp): 11614
  Vector type: Mouse Targeting
  Selectable markers: Neomycin (select with G418)
Growth in bacteria
  Bacterial resistance: Ampicillin, 100 μg/mL
  Growth temperature: 37°C
  Growth strain: DH5alpha
  Copy number: Unknown
Gene/Insert
  Gene/Insert name: Foxd3 (alt names: Hfh2; Genesis)
  Species: M. musculus (mouse)
  Insert size (bp): 9600
  GenBank ID: 1347473
  Entrez Gene: Foxd3 (a.k.a. CWH3, Gen, Genesis, Hfh2)
Terms and licenses: Academic/Nonprofit Terms; Industry Terms: Not Available to Industry
Depositor comments: Please note that there are a few mismatches between Addgene's quality control sequence and depositor's reference sequence. These mismatches should not affect plasmid function.
How to cite: Foxd3 LCA TV was a gift from Patricia Labosky (Addgene plasmid # 37271 ; http://n2t.net/addgene:37271 ; RRID:Addgene_37271)
