[The description below was written by a language model from this plasmid's Addgene catalogue record.]
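Description:
Foxd3 LCA TV is a mouse gene-targeting vector built on the pPNT4 backbone and designed to modify the endogenous Foxd3 locus (also known as Hfh2 or Genesis), which encodes a forkhead-family transcription factor. The plasmid totals about 11.6 kb, of which roughly 9.6 kb is mouse Foxd3 sequence carried on a backbone of about 2.5 kb. It is propagated in standard E. coli cloning strains under ampicillin selection. The record lists the copy number as unknown and does not name the origin of replication.

For use in mammalian cells, the vector provides a neomycin resistance marker, allowing G418 selection of cells that have integrated the construct. This is the usual arrangement for homologous recombination in mouse embryonic stem cells, where genomic homology arms flank a positive selection cassette. The catalogue entry gives no feature table, so the layout of the homology arms, the promoter driving the neomycin cassette, the presence of any negative selection marker, and any recombinase recognition sites are not stated. The record also does not explain the "LCA" designation in the name, so the exact allele the vector is meant to generate cannot be determined from the fields given.

The depositor notes a few mismatches between the repository's quality-control sequence and the reference sequence, which are not expected to affect function. From the recorded information, the construct's intended use is targeted modification of Foxd3 in the mouse genome, for example to create engineered alleles for studying the gene's function.
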