>Addgene plasmid #37271 | Foxd3 LCA TV | addgene partial sequence | sequence record 49464 | Neo-F 5'-CGTTGGCTACCCGTGATATT-3'
CTGACCGCTTCCTCGTGCTTTACGGTATCGCCGCTCCCGATTCGCAGCGCATCGCCTTCTATCGCCTTCT
TGACGAGTTCTTCTGAGGGGATCAATTCTCTAGAGCTCGCTGATCAGCCTCGACTGTGCCTTCTAGTTGC
CAGCCATCTGTTGTTTGCCCCTCCCCCGTGCCTTCCTTGACCCTGGAAGGTGCCACTCCCACTGTCCTTT
CCTAATAAAATGAGGAAATTGCATCGCATTGTCTGAGTAGGTGTCATTCTATTCTGGGGGGTGGGGTGGG
GCAGGACAGCAAGGGGGAGGATTGGGAAGACAATAGCAGGCATGCTGGGGATGCGGTGGGCTCTATGGCT
TCTGAGGCGGAAAGAACCAGCTGGGGCTCGACTAGAGCTTGCGGAACCCTTGAATTCCTGCAGATAACTT
CGTATAAAGTATCCTATACGAAGTTATGGATCCAGGTACCTTCGAATGATGAGCTAGTGGCCGGGCCGGA
CGGCGGCCTCTGGCAGCAGCCTGCTCTTCCAGGCGGTACGCCCTCTCTGATCCTGGTCCATCTGTCCTGG
TCCTGGTCCTGGTCCCTCTACCCAATCCTGGACTCTGCTACCCGCCCCCGACTCCCCAACACTGACCAAC
AGCGGCCTCCATCCCCTCACTCACCTAAGCTGGCGGAGCAAACTCAACCCGCGTCCGCTGGGAATAACTT
TCCGTACAGGTAAAACTGATAACCGAATTTCCAAAAATGCACCCCGACGGCGCCTG
