>Addgene plasmid #37271 | Foxd3 LCA TV | addgene partial sequence | sequence record 50631 | mPGK-F 5'-cattctgcacgcttcaaaag-3'
CTCATCTCCGGGCCTTTCGACCTGCAGCCAACGCCACCATGGGGACCGAGTACAAGCCCACGGTGCGCCT
CGCCACCCGCGACGACGTCCCCCGGGCCGTACGCACCCTCGCCGCCGCGTTCGCCGACTACCCCGCCACG
CGCCACACCGTCGACCCGGACCGCCACATCGAGCGGGTCACCGAGCTGCAAGAACTCTTCCTCACGCGCG
TCGGGCTCGACATCGGCAAGGTGTGGGTCGCGGACGACGGCGCCGCGGTGGCGGTCTGGACCACGCCGGA
GAGCGTCGAAGCGGGGGCGGTGTTCGCCGAGATCGGCCCGCGCATGGCCGAGTTGAGCGGTTCCCGGCTG
GCCGCGCAGCAACAGATGGAAGGCCTCCTGGCGCCGCACCGGCCCAAGGAGCCCGCGTGGTTCCTGGCCA
CCGTCGGCGTCTCGCCCGACCACCAGGGCAAGGGTCTGGGCAGCGCCGTCGTGCTCCCCGGAGTGGAGGC
GGCCGAGCGCGCCGGGGTGCCCGCCTTCCTGGAGACCTCCGCGCCCCGCAACCTCCCCTTCTACGAGCGG
CTCGGCTTCACCGTCACCGCCGACGTCGAGGTGCCCGAAGGACCGCGCACCTGGTGCATGACCCGCAAGC
CCGGTGCCGGATCCATGCCCACGCTACTGCGGGTTTATATAGACGGTCCTCACGGGATGGGGAAAACCAC
CACCACGTAACTGCTGGTGGCCCTGGGTTCGCGCGACGATATCGTCTACGTAC
